Addgene plasmid #123431: TRBV7-2
Purpose: construction of TCR
Depositing lab: Catherine Wu. Depositing organization: Dana-Farber Cancer Institute. Publication: A cloning and expression system to probe T-cell receptor specificity and assess functional avidity to neoantigens. Hu Z, Anandappa AJ, Sun J, Kim J, Leet DE, Bozym DJ, Chen C, Williams L, Shukla SA, Zhang W, Tabbaa D, Steelman S, Olive O, Livak KJ, Kishi H, Muraguchi A, Guleria I, Stevens J, Lane WJ, Burkhardt UE, Fritsch EF, Neuberg D, Ott PA, Keskin DB, Hacohen N, Wu CJ. Blood. 2018 Nov 1;132(18):1911-1921. doi: 10.1182/blood-2018-04-843763. Epub 2018 Aug 27. PubMed 30150207.
Backbone
  Vector backbone: pUC57-kanamycin
  Vector type: Bacterial Expression
Growth in bacteria
  Bacterial resistance: Kanamycin, 50 μg/mL
  Growth temperature: 37°C
  Growth strain: DH5alpha
  Copy number: High Copy
Gene/Insert
  Gene/Insert name: TRBV7-2
  Species: H. sapiens (human)
  Mutation: WT
  Entrez Gene: TRBV7-2 (a.k.a. TCRBV6S5A1N1, TCRBV6S5A2, TCRBV7S2, TRBV72)
  Cloning method: Unknown
Terms and licenses: Academic/Nonprofit Terms; Industry Terms: Not Available to Industry
Depositor comments: Cloning Method: Golden Gate.
How to cite: TRBV7-2 was a gift from Catherine Wu (Addgene plasmid # 123431 ; http://n2t.net/addgene:123431 ; RRID:Addgene_123431)
