[The description below was written by a language model from this plasmid's Addgene catalogue record and pLannotate feature annotations shown in this document.]
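Description:
TRBV7-2 is a small (about 3.4 kb) high-copy bacterial plasmid built on the pUC57-kanamycin cloning backbone. It serves as a building-block donor in a modular system for assembling human T-cell receptor (TCR) expression constructs. It replicates in E. coli through a ColE1/pUC-type origin and is selected with kanamycin via the aph(3')-Ia aminoglycoside phosphotransferase gene. The remaining annotated backbone elements are typical pUC remnants. They include fragments of lacZα and lacI, the lac promoter, operator and CAP binding site, and short bom and rop fragments. Although the plasmid is catalogued as "bacterial expression", nothing in the record indicates that the insert is meant to be expressed from it. It appears to function as a storage and donor plasmid.

The stated insert is the wild-type human TRBV7-2 gene segment, which encodes a variable (V) region of the TCR beta chain. The automated annotation labels the corresponding ~330 bp region as a fragment of TRBV7-3. This probably reflects the close sequence similarity among TRBV7 family members in the annotation database rather than a different insert, but the record does not settle the question. Just downstream, the feature table also detects a full TRAC coding sequence, the TCR alpha-chain constant region. This suggests that the module carries an alpha constant segment alongside the beta variable segment, as would suit a one-step assembly of a paired-chain cassette, though the catalogue fields do not describe this arrangement or any linker between the two.

The depositor notes Golden Gate as the cloning method, and the stated purpose is TCR construction. This fits a library of V-segment plasmids that are combined with CDR3/J-containing fragments to rebuild full TCRs for testing antigen specificity and functional avidity.
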