Features (pLannotate 1.2.2; 11 found; start..end, strand, type, name):
    137..236     +  misc_feature   bom (fragment): basis of mobility region from pBR322
    242..399     -  CDS            lacZα (fragment): LacZα fragment of β-galactosidase; lacZ fragment
    453..779     +  CDS            TRBV7-3 (fragment): TVB73_HUMAN - Experimental evidence at protein level: Swiss-Prot protein existence level 1. Probable non-functional open reading frame (ORF) of V region of the variable domain of T cell receptor (TR) beta chain (PubMed:24600447). Non-functional ORF generally cannot participate to the synthesis of a productive T cell receptor (TR) chain due to altered V-(D)-J or switch recombination and/or splicing site (at mRNA level) and/or conserved amino acid change (protein level) (PubMed:9619395). Alpha-beta T cell receptors are antigen specific receptors which are essential to the immune response and are
    842..1249    +  CDS            TRAC: TRAC_HUMAN - Also known as TCRA. Experimental evidence at protein level: Swiss-Prot protein existence level 1. Constant region of T cell receptor (TR) alpha chain (PubMed:24600447). Alpha-beta T cell receptors are antigen specific receptors which are essential to the immune response and are present on the cell surface of T lymphocytes. Recognize peptide-major histocompatibility (MH) (pMH) complexes that are displayed by antigen presenting cells (APC), a prerequisite for efficient T cell adaptive immunity against pathogens (PubMed:25493333). Binding of alpha-beta TR to pMH complex initiates TR-
   1355..1371    -  protein_bind   lac operator: The lac repressor binds to the lac operator to inhibit transcription in E. coli. This inhibition can be relieved by adding lactose or isopropyl-β-D-thiogalactopyranoside (IPTG). lac repressor encoded by lacI
   1379..1409    -  promoter       lac promoter: promoter for the E. coli lac operon
   1424..1445    -  protein_bind   CAP binding site: CAP binding activates transcription in the presence of cAMP. E. coli catabolite activator protein
   1458..1550    -  CDS            lacI (fragment): lac repressor; lacI; The lac repressor binds to the lac operator to inhibit transcription in E. coli. This inhibition can be relieved by adding lactose or isopropyl-β-D-thiogalactopyranoside (IPTG).
   1733..2321    -  rep_origin     ori: high-copy-number ColE1/pMB1/pBR322/pUC origin of replication
   2499..3308    -  CDS            KanR: aminoglycoside phosphotransferase; aph(3')-Ia; confers resistance to kanamycin in bacteria or G418 (Geneticin®) in eukaryotes
   3415..35      +  CDS            rop (fragment) (across the origin): Rop protein, which maintains plasmids at low copy number; rop
>Addgene plasmid #123431 | TRBV7-2 | addgene full sequence | sequence record 244996 | Addgene NGS Result
TCGCGCGTTTCGGTGATGACGGTGAAAACCTCTGACACATGCAGCTCCCGGAGACGGTCACAGCTTGTCT
GTAAGCGGATGCCGGGAGCAGACAAGCCCGTCAGGGCGCGTCAGCGGGTGTTGGCGGGTGTCGGGGCTGG
CTTAACTATGCGGCATCAGAGCAGATTGTACTGAGAGTGCACCATATGCGGTGTGAAATACCGCACAGAT
GCGTAAGGAGAAAATACCGCATCAGGCGCCATTCGCCATTCAGGCTGCGCAACTGTTGGGAAGGGCGATC
GGTGCGGGCCTCTTCGCTATTACGCCAGCTGGCGAAAGGGGGATGTGCTGCAAGGCGATTAAGTTGGGTA
ACGCCAGGGTTTTCCCAGTCACGACGTTGTAAAACGACGGCCAGAGAATTCGAGCTCGGTACCTCGCGAA
TACATCTAGATGGGGATCCACCGGTCGCCACCATGGGCACCAGGCTCCTCTTCTGGGTGGCCTTCTGTCT
CCTGGGGGCAGATCACACAGGAGCTGGAGTCTCCCAGTCCCCCAGTAACAAGGTCACAGAGAAGGGAAAG
GATGTAGAGCTCAGGTGTGATCCAATTTCAGGTCATACTGCCCTTTACTGGTACCGACAGAGCCTGGGGC
AGGGCCTGGAGTTTTTAATTTACTTCCAAGGCAACAGTGCACCAGACAAATCAGGGCTGCCCAGTGATCG
CTTCTCTGCAGAGAGGACTGGGGGATCCGTCTCCACTCTGACGATCCAGCGCACACAGCAGGAGGACTCG
GCCGTGTATGAGACCTAAGGTGGTGGTGGTTCTGGTTCTGGTTCTGGTGGTGGTTCTGGTGGTGGTCTCT
TGACCCTGCCGTGTACCAGCTGAGAGACTCTAAATCCAGTGACAAGTCTGTCTGCCTATTCACCGATTTT
GATTCTCAAACAAATGTGTCACAAAGTAAGGATTCTGATGTGTATATCACAGACAAAACTGTGCTAGACA
TGAGGTCTATGGACTTCAAGAGCAACAGTGCTGTGGCCTGGAGCAACAAATCTGACTTTGCATGTGCAAA
CGCCTTCAACAACAGCATTATTCCAGAAGACACCTTCTTCCCCAGCCCAGAAAGTTCCTGTGATGTCAAG
CTGGTCGAGAAAAGCTTTGAAACAGATACGAACCTAAACTTTCAAAACCTGTCAGTGATTGGGTTCCGAA
TCCTCCTCCTGAAAGTGGCCGGGTTTAATCTGCTCATGACGCTGCGGCTGTGGTCCAGCTAAAGCGGCCG
CGTCGACAATCAAATCGGATCCCGGGCCCGTCGACTGCAGAGGCCTGCATGCAAGCTTGGTGTAATCATG
GTCATAGCTGTTTCCTGTGTGAAATTGTTATCCGCTCACAATTCCACACAACATACGAGCCGGAAGCATA
AAGTGTAAAGCCTGGGGTGCCTAATGAGTGAGCTAACTCACATTAATTGCGTTGCGCTCACTGCCCGCTT
TCCAGTCGGGAAACCTGTCGTGCCAGCTGCATTAATGAATCGGCCAACGCGCGGGGAGAGGCGGTTTGCG
TATTGGGCGCTCTTCCGCTTCCTCGCTCACTGACTCGCTGCGCTCGGTCGTTCGGCTGCGGCGAGCGGTA
TCAGCTCACTCAAAGGCGGTAATACGGTTATCCACAGAATCAGGGGATAACGCAGGAAAGAACATGTGAG
CAAAAGGCCAGCAAAAGGCCAGGAACCGTAAAAAGGCCGCGTTGCTGGCGTTTTTCCATAGGCTCCGCCC
CCCTGACGAGCATCACAAAAATCGACGCTCAAGTCAGAGGTGGCGAAACCCGACAGGACTATAAAGATAC
CAGGCGTTTCCCCCTGGAAGCTCCCTCGTGCGCTCTCCTGTTCCGACCCTGCCGCTTACCGGATACCTGT
CCGCCTTTCTCCCTTCGGGAAGCGTGGCGCTTTCTCATAGCTCACGCTGTAGGTATCTCAGTTCGGTGTA
GGTCGTTCGCTCCAAGCTGGGCTGTGTGCACGAACCCCCCGTTCAGCCCGACCGCTGCGCCTTATCCGGT
AACTATCGTCTTGAGTCCAACCCGGTAAGACACGACTTATCGCCACTGGCAGCAGCCACTGGTAACAGGA
TTAGCAGAGCGAGGTATGTAGGCGGTGCTACAGAGTTCTTGAAGTGGTGGCCTAACTACGGCTACACTAG
AAGAACAGTATTTGGTATCTGCGCTCTGCTGAAGCCAGTTACCTTCGGAAAAAGAGTTGGTAGCTCTTGA
TCCGGCAAACAAACCACCGCTGGTAGCGGTGGTTTTTTTGTTTGCAAGCAGCAGATTACGCGCAGAAAAA
AAGGATCTCAAGAAGATCCTTTGATCTTTTCTACGGGGTCTGACGCTCAGTGGAACGAAAACTCACGTTA
AGGGATTTTGGTCATGAGATTATCAAAAAGGATCTTCACCTAGATCCTTTTAAATTAAAAATGAAGTTTT
AAATCAAGCCCAATCTGAATAATGTTACAACCAATTAACCAATTCTGATTAGAAAAACTCATCGAGCATC
AAATGAAACTGCAATTTATTCATATCAGGATTATCAATACCATATTTTTGAAAAAGCCGTTTCTGTAATG
AAGGAGAAAACTCACCGAGGCAGTTCCATAGGATGGCAAGATCCTGGTATCGGTCTGCGATTCCGACTCG
TCCAACATCAATACAACCTATTAATTTCCCCTCGTCAAAAATAAGGTTATCAAGTGAGAAATCACCATGA
GTGACGACTGAATCCGGTGAGAATGGCAAAAGTTTATGCATTTCTTTCCAGACTTGTTCAACAGGCCAGC
CATTACGCTCGTCATCAAAATCACTCGCATCAACCAAACCGTTATTCATTCGTGATTGCGCCTGAGCGAG
ACGAAATACGCGATCGCTGTTAAAAGGACAATTACAAACAGGAATCGAATGCAACCGGCGCAGGAACACT
GCCAGCGCATCAACAATATTTTCACCTGAATCAGGATATTCTTCTAATACCTGGAATGCTGTTTTTCCGG
GGATCGCAGTGGTGAGTAACCATGCATCATCAGGAGTACGGATAAAATGCTTGATGGTCGGAAGAGGCAT
AAATTCCGTCAGCCAGTTTAGTCTGACCATCTCATCTGTAACATCATTGGCAACGCTACCTTTGCCATGT
TTCAGAAACAACTCTGGCGCATCGGGCTTCCCATACAAGCGATAGATTGTCGCACCTGATTGCCCGACAT
TATCGCGAGCCCATTTATACCCATATAAATCAGCATCCATGTTGGAATTTAATCGCGGCCTCGACGTTTC
CCGTTGAATATGGCTCATAACACCCCTTGTATTACTGTTTATGTAAGCAGACAGTTTTATTGTTCATGAT
GATATATTTTTATCTTGTGCAATGTAACATCAGAGATTTTGAGACACGGGCCAGAGCTGCA
